Addgene plasmid #237165: NanoLuc-TAF1 Fusion Vector
Purpose: Express NanoLuc(R)-TAF1 Fusion Protein in Mammalian Cells under a CMV promoter
Depositing lab: Promega Corporation.
Backbone
  Vector backbone: pFN31K Nluc CMV-neo Flexi(R) Vector
  Vector type: Mammalian Expression
Growth in bacteria
  Bacterial resistance: Kanamycin, 50 μg/mL
  Growth temperature: 37°C
  Growth strain: DH5alpha
  Copy number: High Copy
Gene/Insert
  Gene/Insert name: TAF1
  Species: H. sapiens (human)
  Entrez Gene: TAF1 (a.k.a. BA2R, CCG1, CCGS, DYT3, DYT3/TAF1, KAT4, MRXS33, N-TAF1, NSCL2, OF, P250, TAF(II)250, TAF2A, TAFII-250, TAFII250, XDP)
  Promoter: CMV
  Tag / fusion protein: NanoLuc (R) (N terminal on backbone)
  Cloning method: Other
Terms and licenses: Academic/Nonprofit Terms; Industry Terms
How to cite: NanoLuc-TAF1 Fusion Vector was a gift from Promega Corporation (Addgene plasmid # 237165 ; http://n2t.net/addgene:237165 ; RRID:Addgene_237165)
