[The description below was written by a language model from this plasmid's Addgene catalogue record and pLannotate feature annotations shown in this document.]
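Description:
NanoLuc-TAF1 Fusion Vector is a mammalian expression plasmid of about 8.2 kb built on the pFN31K Nluc CMV-neo Flexi backbone, designed to produce human TAF1 fused at its N terminus to NanoLuc luciferase. Transcription in mammalian cells is driven by the human cytomegalovirus immediate-early enhancer and promoter, followed by a chimeric β-globin/immunoglobulin intron that generally improves mRNA processing and expression. A T7 promoter sits just upstream of the coding region, with a partial T7 terminator downstream, which in principle allows in vitro transcription of the fusion. The human codon-optimized Nluc reading frame comes first, separated by a short linker region from the TAF1 sequence, and an SV40 polyadenylation signal lies downstream of the cassette. The annotation labels the TAF1 segment as a fragment spanning roughly 3.5 kb, which is shorter than the full coding sequence of this very large TFIID scaffold subunit. The insert therefore appears to encode only part of the protein, although the catalogue entry does not say which region or domains are included.

A second cassette places the neo (nptII) gene under tandem SV40 early and bacterial EM7 promoters with a synthetic poly(A) signal, so the same gene provides kanamycin resistance in E. coli and can be used for G418 selection of stable mammalian lines. Propagation relies on a high-copy ColE1/pUC-type origin, and a cer site helps keep the plasmid monomeric. Several other short annotated hits (MCS, SET1, large T antigen, M13 ori, bom, tnpA) are small fragments that are probably backbone remnants rather than functional parts. The record states only expression of the luminescent fusion as the purpose. Such NanoLuc fusions are commonly used as energy donors in bioluminescence-based proximity or target-engagement assays.
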