Features (pLannotate 1.2.2; 20 found; start..end, strand, type, name):
    103..480     +  enhancer       CMV enhancer: human cytomegalovirus immediate early enhancer
    482..681     +  promoter       CMV promoter: human cytomegalovirus (CMV) immediate early promoter
    820..952     +  intron         chimeric intron: chimera between introns from human β-globin and immunoglobulin heavy chain genes
    996..1014    +  promoter       T7 promoter: promoter for bacteriophage T7 RNA polymerase
   1028..1540    +  CDS            Nluc: NanoLuc® luciferase human codon-optimized
   1562..5026    +  CDS            TAF1 (fragment): TAF1_HUMAN - Also known as BA2R, CCG1, CCGS, TAF2A. Experimental evidence at protein level: Swiss-Prot protein existence level 1. Largest component and core scaffold of the TFIID basal transcription factor complex (PubMed:25412659, PubMed:27007846). Contains novel N- and C-terminal Ser/Thr kinase domains which can autophosphorylate or transphosphorylate other transcription factors. Phosphorylates TP53 on 'Thr-55' which leads to MDM2-mediated degradation of TP53. Phosphorylates GTF2A1 and GTF2F1 on Ser residues. Possesses DNA-binding activity (PubMed:25412659). Essential for progression of the
   5035..5090    +  misc_feature   MCS: pUC18/19 multiple cloning site
   5097..5146    +  CDS            SET1 (fragment): solubility-enhancement tag derived from T7 phage gene 10B
   5154..5173    +  terminator     T7 terminator (fragment): transcription terminator for bacteriophage T7 RNA polymerase
   5195..5316    -  polyA_signal   SV40 poly(A) signal: SV40 polyadenylation signal
   5339..5407    -  CDS            large T antigen (fragment): large T antigen from SV40 (simian virus 40)
   5412..5444    +  rep_origin     M13 ori (fragment): M13 bacteriophage origin of replication; arrow indicates direction of (+) strand synthesis
   5445..5496    -  misc_feature   bom (fragment): basis of mobility region from pBR322
   5561..5918    +  promoter       SV40 promoter: SV40 enhancer and early promoter
   5933..5980    +  promoter       EM7 promoter: synthetic bacterial promoter&nbsp
   6012..6803    +  CDS            neo: KKA2_KLEPN - Also known as kan, nptII. Experimental evidence at protein level: Swiss-Prot protein existence level 1. Resistance to kanamycin, neomycin, paromomycin, ribostamycin, butirosin and gentamicin B. From Klebsiella pneumoniae.
   6870..6918    +  polyA_signal   poly(A) signal: synthetic polyadenylation signal
   6939..7028    -  CDS            tnpA (fragment): TN5P_ECOLX - Also known as tnp. Experimental evidence at protein level: Swiss-Prot protein existence level 1. Mediates transposition of transposon Tn5 by a 'cut and paste' mechanism. First, the monomeric transposase binds the 19 bp inverted DNA repeats flanking the transposon. Then, dimerization of the DNA- bound transposase creates a synaptic DNA complex. After nicking of the first DNA strand, excision of the transposon proceeds through a series of intermediates. The transposase then mediates the insertion of the transposon at a new site by strand transfer. The activity of the wild- type tran
   7157..7745    -  rep_origin     ori: high-copy-number ColE1/pMB1/pBR322/pUC origin of replication
   7861..8144    +  misc_feature   cer region: ColE1-derived recombination site that helps to maintain plasmids as monomers
>Addgene plasmid #237165 | NanoLuc-TAF1 Fusion Vector | addgene full sequence | sequence record 474724 | Addgene NGS Result
ATAGCATAAATCAATATTGGCTATTGGCCATTGCATACGTTGTATCTATATCATAATATGTACATTTATA
TTGGCTCATGTCCAATATGACCGCCATGTTGGCATTGATTATTGACTAGTTATTAATAGTAATCAATTAC
GGGGTCATTAGTTCATAGCCCATATATGGAGTTCCGCGTTACATAACTTACGGTAAATGGCCCGCCTGGC
TGACCGCCCAACGACCCCCGCCCATTGACGTCAATAATGACGTATGTTCCCATAGTAACGCCAATAGGGA
CTTTCCATTGACGTCAATGGGTGGAGTATTTACGGTAAACTGCCCACTTGGCAGTACATCAAGTGTATCA
TATGCCAAGTCCGCCCCCTATTGACGTCAATGACGGTAAATGGCCCGCCTGGCATTATGCCCAGTACATG
ACCTTACGGGACTTTCCTACTTGGCAGTACATCTACGTATTAGTCATCGCTATTACCATGGTGATGCGGT
TTTGGCAGTACACCAATGGGCGTGGATAGCGGTTTGACTCACGGGGATTTCCAAGTCTCCACCCCATTGA
CGTCAATGGGAGTTTGTTTTGGCACCAAAATCAACGGGACTTTCCAAAATGTCGTAATAACCCCGCCCCG
TTGACGCAAATGGGCGGTAGGCGTGTACGGTGGGAGGTCTATATAAGCAGAGCTGGTTTAGTGAACCGTC
AGATCACTAGAAGCTTTATTGCGGTAGTTTATCACAGTTAAATTGCTAACGCAGTCAGTGCTTCTGACAC
AACAGTCTCGAACTTAAGCTGCAGAAGTTGGTCGTGAGGCACTGGGCAGGTAAGTATCAAGGTTACAAGA
CAGGTTTAAGGAGACCAATAGAAACTGGGCTTGTCGAGACAGAGAAGACTCTTGCGTTTCTGATAGGCAC
CTATTGGTCTTACTGACATCCACTTTGCCTTTCTCTCCACAGGTGTCCACTCCCAGTTCAATTACAGCTC
TTAAGGCTAGAGTATTAATACGACTCACTATAGGGCTAGCGCTCACCATGGTCTTCACACTCGAAGATTT
CGTTGGGGACTGGCGACAGACAGCCGGCTACAACCTGGACCAAGTCCTTGAACAGGGAGGTGTGTCCAGT
TTGTTTCAGAATCTCGGGGTGTCCGTAACTCCGATCCAAAGGATTGTCCTGAGCGGTGAAAATGGGCTGA
AGATCGACATCCATGTCATCATCCCGTATGAAGGTCTGAGCGGCGACCAAATGGGCCAGATCGAAAAAAT
TTTTAAGGTGGTGTACCCTGTGGATGATCATCACTTTAAGGTGATCCTGCACTATGGCACACTGGTAATC
GACGGGGTTACGCCGAACATGATCGACTATTTCGGACGGCCGTATGAAGGCATCGCCGTGTTCGACGGCA
AAAAGATCACTGTAACAGGGACCCTGTGGAACGGCAACAAAATTATCGACGAGCGCCTGATCAACCCCGA
CGGCTCCCTGCTGTTCCGAGTAACCATCAACGGAGTGACCGGCTGGCGGCTGTGCGAACGCATTCTGGCG
GGCTCGAGCGGCGCGATCGCCATGGGACCCGGCTGCGATTTGCTGCTGCGGACAGCAGCTACCATCACTG
CTGCCGCCATCATGTCAGACACGGACAGCGACGAAGATTCCGCTGGAGGCGGCCCATTTTCTTTAGCGGG
TTTCCTTTTCGGCAACATCAATGGAGCCGGGCAGCTGGAGGGGGAAAGCGTCTTGGATGATGAATGTAAG
AAGCACTTGGCAGGCTTGGGGGCTTTGGGGCTGGGCAGCCTGATCACTGAACTCACGGCAAATGAAGAAT
TGACCGGGACTGACGGTGCCTTGGTAAATGATGAAGGGTGGGTTAGGAGTACAGAAGATGCTGTGGACTA
TTCAGACATCAATGAGGTGGCAGAAGATGAAAGCCGAAGATACCAGCAGACGATGGGGAGCTTGCAGCCC
CTTTGCCACTCAGATTATGATGAAGATGACTATGATGCTGATTGTGAAGACATTGATTGCAAGTTGATGC
CTCCTCCACCTCCACCCCCGGGACCAATGAAGAAGGATAAGGACCAGGATTCTATTACTGGTGAGAAAGT
GGACTTCAGTAGTTCCTCTGACTCAGAATCTGAGATGGGACCTCAGGAAGCAACACAGGCAGAATCTGAA
GATGGAAAGCTGACCCTTCCATTGGCTGGGATTATGCAGCATGATGCCACCAAGCTGTTGCCAAGTGTCA
CAGAACTTTTTCCAGAATTTCGACCTGGAAAGGTGTTACGTTTTCTACGTCTTTTTGGACCAGGGAAGAA
TGTCCCATCTGTTTGGCGGAGTGCTCGGAGAAAGAGGAAGAAGAAGCACCGTGAGCTGATACAGGAAGAG
CAGATCCAGGAGGTGGAGTGCTCAGTAGAATCAGAAGTCAGCCAGAAGTCTTTGTGGAACTACGACTACG
CTCCACCACCACCTCCAGAGCAGTGTCTCTCTGATGATGAAATCACGATGATGGCTCCTGTGGAGTCCAA
ATTTTCCCAATCAACTGGAGATATAGATAAAGTGACAGATACCAAACCAAGAGTGGCTGAGCATCAAGAG
CGTTACAAAGAGGAATGTCAGCGCATCTTTGACCTACAGAACAAGGTTCTGTCATCAACTGAAGTCTTAT
CAACTGACACAGACAGCAGCTCAGCTGAAGATAGTGACTTTGAAGAAATGGGAAAGAACATTGAGAACAT
GTTGCAGAACAAGAAAACCAGCTCTCAGCTTTCACGTGAACGGGAGGAACAGGAGCGGAAGGAACTACAG
CGAATGCTACTGGCAGCAGGCTCAGCAGCATCCGGAAACAATCACAGAGATGATGACACAGCTTCCGTGA
CTAGCCTTAACTCTTCTGCCACTGGACGCTGTCTCAAGATTTATCGCACGTTTCGAGATGAAGAGGGGAA
AGAGTATGTTCGCTGTGAGACAGTCCGAAAACCAGCTGTCATTGATGCCTATGTGCGCATACGGACTACA
AAAGATGAGGAATTCATTCGAAAATTTGCCCTTTTTGATGAACAACATCGGGAAGAGATGCGAAAAGAAC
GGCGGAGGATTCAAGAGCAACTGAGGCGGCTTAAGAGGAACCAGGAAAAGGAGAAGCTTAAGGGTCCTCC
TGAGAAGAAGCCCAAGAAAATGAAGGAGCGTCCTGACCTAAAACTGAAATGTGGGGCATGTGGTGCCATT
GGACACATGAGGACTAACAAATTCTGCCCCCTCTATTATCAAACAAATGCGCCACCTTCCAACCCTGTTG
CCATGACAGAAGAACAGGAGGAGGAGTTGGAAAAGACAGTCATTCATAATGATAATGAAGAACTTATCAA
GGTTGAAGGGACCAAAATTGTCTTGGGGAAACAGCTAATTGAGAGTGCGGATGAGGTTCGCAGAAAATCT
CTGGTTCTCAAGTTTCCTAAACAGCAGCTTCCTCCAAAGAAGAAACGGCGAGTTGGAACCACTGTTCACT
GTGACTATTTGAATAGACCTCATAAGTCCATCCACCGGCGCCGCACAGACCCTATGGTGACGCTGTCGTC
CATCTTGGAGTCTATCATCAATGACATGAGAGATCTTCCAAATACATACCCTTTCCACACTCCAGTCAAT
GCAAAGGTTGTAAAGGACTACTACAAAATCATCACTCGGCCAATGGACCTACAAACACTCCGCGAAAACG
TGCGTAAACGCCTCTACCCATCTCGGGAAGAGTTCAGAGAGCATCTGGAGCTAATTGTGAAAAATAGTGC
AACCTACAATGGGCCAAAACACTCATTGACTCAGATCTCTCAATCCATGCTGGATCTCTGTGATGAAAAA
CTCAAAGAGAAAGAAGACAAATTAGCTCGCTTAGAGAAAGCTATCAACCCCTTGCTGGATGATGATGACC
AAGTGGCGTTTTCTTTCATTCTGGACAACATTGTCACCCAGAAAATGATGGCAGTTCCAGATTCTTGGCC
ATTTCATCACCCAGTTAATAAGAAATTTGTTCCAGATTATTACAAAGTGATTGTCAATCCAATGGATTTA
GAGACCATACGTAAGAACATCTCCAAGCACAAGTATCAGAGTCGGGAGAGCTTTCTGGATGATGTAAACC
TTATTCTGGCCAACAGTGTTAAGTATAATGGACCTGAGAGTCAGTATACTAAGACTGCCCAGGAGATTGT
GAACGTCTGTTACCAGACATTGACTGAGTATGATGAACATTTGACTCAACTTGAGAAGGATATTTGTACT
GCTAAAGAAGCAGCTTTGGAGGAAGCAGAATTAGAAAGCCTGGACCCAATGACCCCAGGGCCCTACACGC
CTCAGCCTCCTGATTTGTATGATACCAACACATCCCTCAGTATGTCTCGAGATGCCTCTGTATTTCAAGA
TGAGAGCAATATGTCTGTCTTGGATATTCCCAGTGCCACTCCAGAAAAGCAGGTAACACAGGAAGGTGAA
GATGGAGATGGTGATCTTGCAGATGAAGAGGAAGGAACTGTACAACAGCCTCAAGCCAGTGTCCTGTATG
AGGATTTGCTTATGTCTGAAGGAGAAGATGATGAGGAAGATGCTGGGAGTGATGAAGAAGGAGACAATCC
TTTCTCTGCTATCCAGCTGAGTGAAAGTGGAAGTGACTCTGATGTGGGATCTGGTGGAATAAGACCCAAA
CAACCCCGCATGCTTCAGGAGAACACAAGGATGGACATGGAAAATGAAGAAAGCATGATGTCCTATGAGG
GAGACGGTGGGGAGGCTTCCCATGGTTTGGAGGATAGCAACATCAGTTATGGGAGCTATGAGGAGCCTGA
TCCCAAGTCGAACACCCAAGACACAAGCTTCAGCAGCATCGGTGGGTATGAGGTATCAGAGGAGGAAGAA
GATGAGGAGGAGGAAGAGCAGCGCTCTGGGCCGAGCGTACTAAGCCAGGTCCACCTGTCAGAGGACGAGG
AGGACAGTGAGGATTTCCACTCCATTGCTGGGGACAGTGACTTGGACTCTGATGAAGTTTAAACGAATTC
GGGCTCGGTACCCGGGGATCCTCTAGAGTCGACCTGCAGGCATGCAAGCTGATCCGGCTGCTAACAAAGC
CCGAAAGGAAGCTGAGTTGGCTGCTGCCACCGCTGAGCAATAACTAGCATAACCCCTTGGGGCGGCCGCT
TCGAGCAGACATGATAAGATACATTGATGAGTTTGGACAAACCACAACTAGAATGCAGTGAAAAAAATGC
TTTATTTGTGAAATTTGTGATGCTATTGCTTTATTTGTAACCATTATAAGCTGCAATAAACAAGTTAACA
ACAACAATTGCATTCATTTTATGTTTCAGGTTCAGGGGGAGATGTGGGAGGTTTTTTTAAGCAAGTAAAA
CCTCTACAAATGTGGTAAAATCGAATTTTAACAAAATATTAACGCTTACAATTTCCTGATGCGGTATTTT
CTCCTTACGCATCTGTGCGGTATTTCACACCGCATACGCGGATCTGCGCAGCACCATGGCCTGAAATAAC
CTCTGAAAGAGGAACTTGGTTAGGTACCTTCTGAGGCGGAAAGAACCAGCTGTGGAATGTGTGTCAGTTA
GGGTGTGGAAAGTCCCCAGGCTCCCCAGCAGGCAGAAGTATGCAAAGCATGCATCTCAATTAGTCAGCAA
CCAGGTGTGGAAAGTCCCCAGGCTCCCCAGCAGGCAGAAGTATGCAAAGCATGCATCTCAATTAGTCAGC
AACCATAGTCCCGCCCCTAACTCCGCCCATCCCGCCCCTAACTCCGCCCAGTTCCGCCCATTCTCCGCCC
CATGGCTGACTAATTTTTTTTATTTATGCAGAGGCCGAGGCCGCCTCGGCCTCTGAGCTATTCCAGAAGT
AGTGAGGAGGCTTTTTTGGAGGCCTAGGCTTTTGCAAAAAGCTTAATTAACTGTTGACAATTAATCATCG
GCATAGTATATCGGCATAGTATAATACGACAAGGTGAGGAACTAAACCCAGGAGGCAGATCATGATTGAA
CAAGATGGATTGCACGCAGGTTCTCCGGCCGCTTGGGTGGAGAGGCTATTCGGCTATGACTGGGCACAAC
AGACAATCGGCTGCTCTGATGCCGCCGTGTTCCGGCTGTCAGCGCAGGGGCGCCCGGTTCTTTTTGTCAA
GACCGACCTGTCCGGTGCCCTGAATGAACTGCAGGACGAGGCAGCGCGGCTATCGTGGCTGGCCACGACG
GGCGTTCCTTGCGCAGCTGTGCTCGACGTTGTCACTGAAGCGGGAAGGGACTGGCTGCTATTGGGCGAAG
TGCCGGGGCAGGATCTCCTGTCATCTCACCTTGCTCCTGCCGAGAAAGTATCCATCATGGCTGATGCAAT
GCGGCGGCTGCATACGCTTGATCCGGCTACCTGCCCATTCGACCACCAAGCGAAACATCGCATCGAGCGA
GCACGTACTCGGATGGAAGCCGGTCTTGTCGATCAGGATGATCTGGACGAAGAGCATCAGGGGCTCGCGC
CAGCCGAACTGTTCGCCAGGCTCAAGGCGCGCATGCCCGACGGCGAGGATCTCGTCGTGACCCATGGCGA
TGCCTGCTTGCCGAATATCATGGTGGAAAATGGCCGCTTTTCTGGATTCATCGACTGTGGCCGGCTGGGT
GTGGCGGACCGCTATCAGGACATAGCGTTGGCTACCCGTGATATTGCTGAAGAGCTTGGCGGCGAATGGG
CTGACCGCTTCCTCGTGCTTTACGGTATCGCCGCTCCCGATTCGCAGCGCATCGCCTTCTATCGCCTTCT
TGACGAGTTCTTCTGAGCGGGACTCTGGGGTTCGAAATGACCGACCAAGCGACGCCCAACCTGCCATCAC
GATGGCCGCAATAAAATATCTTTATTTTCATTACATCTGTGTGTTGGTTTTTTGTGTGAATCGATAGCGA
TAAGGATCCTCTTTGCGCTTGCGTTTTCCCTTGTCCAGATAGCCCAGTAGCTGACATTCATCCGGGGTCA
GCACCGTTTCTGCGGACTGGCTTTCTACCCGGTATCAGCTCACTCAAAGGCGGTAATACGGTTATCCACA
GAATCAGGGGATAACGCAGGAAAGAACATGTGAGCAAAAGGCCAGCAAAAGGCCAGGAACCGTAAAAAGG
CCGCGTTGCTGGCGTTTTTCCATAGGCTCCGCCCCCCTGACGAGCATCACAAAAATCGACGCTCAAGTCA
GAGGTGGCGAAACCCGACAGGACTATAAAGATACCAGGCGTTTCCCCCTGGAAGCTCCCTCGTGCGCTCT
CCTGTTCCGACCCTGCCGCTTACCGGATACCTGTCCGCCTTTCTCCCTTCGGGAAGCGTGGCGCTTTCTC
ATAGCTCACGCTGTAGGTATCTCAGTTCGGTGTAGGTCGTTCGCTCCAAGCTGGGCTGTGTGCACGAACC
CCCCGTTCAGCCCGACCGCTGCGCCTTATCCGGTAACTATCGTCTTGAGTCCAACCCGGTAAGACACGAC
TTATCGCCACTGGCAGCAGCCACTGGTAACAGGATTAGCAGAGCGAGGTATGTAGGCGGTGCTACAGAGT
TCTTGAAGTGGTGGCCTAACTACGGCTACACTAGAAGGACAGTATTTGGTATCTGCGCTCTGCTGAAGCC
AGTTACCTTCGGAAAAAGAGTTGGTAGCTCTTGATCCGGCAAACAAACCACCGCTGGTAGCGGTGGTTTT
TTTGTTTGCAAGCAGCAGATTACGCGCAGAAAAAAAGGATTTCAAGAAGATCCTTTGATCTTTTCTACGG
GGTCTGACGCTCAGTGGAACGAAAACTCACGTTAAGGGATTTTGGTCATGAGATTATCAAAAAGGATCTT
CACCTAGATCCTTTTATAGTCCGGAAATACAGGAACGCACGCTGGATGGCCCTTCGCTGGGATGGTGAAA
CCATGAAAAATGGCAGCTTCAGTGGATTAAGTGGGGGTAATGTGGCCTGTACCCTCTGGTTGCATAGGTA
TTCATACGGTTAAAATTTATCAGGCGCGATTGCGGCAGTTTTTCGGGTGGTTTGTTGCCATTTTTACCTG
TCTGCTGCCGTGATCGCGCTGAACGCGTTTTAGCGGTGCGTACAATTAAGGGATTATGGTAAATCCACTT
ACTGTCTGCCCTCGTAGCCATCGAGATAAACCGCAGTACTCCGGCCACGATGCGTCCGGCGTAGAGGATC
GAGATCTTCAATATTGGCCATTAGCCATATTATTCATTGGTTAT
